>Addgene plasmid #72801 | pMK285 (Stag-3FLAG-Bsr) | depositor full sequence | sequence record 133551 | pMK285 (Stag-3FLAG-Bsr) sequence 4977 bps
CTG
[124 nt withheld, positions 4-127]
C
[91 nt withheld, positions 129-219]
A
[49 nt withheld, positions 221-269]
CCTTTGACGTTGGAGTCCACGTTCTTT
[37 nt withheld, positions 297-333]
ACCCTATCTCGGTCTATTCTTTTGATTTATAAGGGATTTTGCCGATTTCGGCCTATTGGTTAAAAAATGA
GCTGATTTAACAAAAATTTAACGCGAATTTTAACAAAATATTAACGCTTACAATTTCCATTCGCCATTCA
GGCTGCGCAACTGTTGGGAAGGGCGATCGGTGCGGGCCTCTTCGCTATTACGCCAGCTGGCGAAAGGGGG
ATGTGCTGCAAGGCGATTAAGTTGGGTAACGCCAGGGTTTTCCCAGTCACGACGTTGTAAAACGACGGCC
AGTGAGCGCGCGTAATACGACTCACTATAGGGCGAATTGGAGCTCGGATCCGGTGCAGGCGCCAAGGAAA
CCGCCGCTGCAAAATTCGAACGCCAGCACATGGACAGCCGATCCCGGGCTGACTACAAAGACCATGACGG
TGATTATAAAGATCATGACATCGACTACAAGGATGACGATGACAAGTAGTGTACAAGTAATCTAGATAAC
TGATCATAATCAGCCATACCACATTTGTAGAGGTTTTACTTGCTTTAAAAAACCTCCCACACCTCCCCCT
GAACCTGAAACATAAAATGAATGCAATTGTTGTTGTTAACTTGTTTATTGCAGCTTATAATGGTTACAAA
TAAAGCAATAGCATCACAAATTTCACAAATAAAGCATTTTTTTCACTGCATTCTAGTTGTGGTTTGTCCA
AACTCATCAATGTATCTTAACGCGTCGATCATATTCAATAACCCTTAATATAACTTCGTATAATGTATGC
TATACGAAGTTATTAGGTCTGAAGAGGAGTTTACGTCCAGCCAAGCTTAGGATCTCGACCTCGAAATTCT
ACCGGGTAGGGGAGGCGCTTTTCCCAAGGCAGTCTGGAGCATGCGCTTTAGCAGCCCCGCTGGGCACTTG
GCGCTACACAAGTGGCCTCTGGCCTCGCACACATTCCACATCCACCGGTAGGCGCCAACCGACTCCGTTC
TTTGGTGGCCCCTTCGCGCCACCTTCTACTCCTCCCCTAGTCAGGAAGTTCCCCCCCGCCCCGCAGCTCG
CGTCGTGCAGGACGTGACAAATGGAAGTAGCACGTCTCACTAGTCTCGTGCAGATGGACAGCACCGCTGA
GCAATGGAAGCGGGTAGGCCTTTGGGGCAGCGGCCAATAGCAGCTTTGCTCCTTCGCTTTCTGGGCTCAG
AGGCTGGGAAGGGGTGGGTCCGGGGGCGGGCTCAGGGGCGGGCTCAGGGGCGGGGCGGGCGCCCGAAGGT
CCTCCGGAGGCCCGGCATTCTGCACGCTTCAAAAGCGCACGTCTGCCGCGCTGTTCTCCTCTTCCTCATC
TCCGGGCCTTTCGACCTGCATCCATCTAGATCTCGAGCAGCTGAAGCTTACCGCTAGCATGAAAACATTT
AACATTTCTCAACAAGATCTAGAATTAGTAGAAGTAGCGACAGAGAAGATTACAATGCTTTATGAGGATA
ATAAACATCATGTGGGAGCGGCAATTCGTACGAAAACAGGAGAAATCATTTCGGCAGTACATATTGAAGC
GTATATAGGACGAGTAACTGTTTGTGCAGAAGCCATTGCGATTGGTAGTGCAGTTTCGAATGGACAAAAG
GATTTTGACACGATTGTAGCTGTTAGACACCCTTATTCTGACGAAGTAGATAGAAGTATTCGAGTGGTAA
GTCCTTGTGGTATGTGTAGGGAGTTGATTTCAGACTATGCACCAGATTGTTTTGTGTTAATAGAAATGAA
TGGCAAGTTAGTCAAAACTACGATTGAAGAACTCATTCCACTCAAATATACCCGAAATTAAGCTAGCCGC
CCGCCCCACGACCCGCAGCGCCCGACCGAAAGGAGCGCACGACCCCATGCATCGATGATATCAGATCCCC
GGGATGCAGAAATTGATGATCTATTAAACAATAAAGATGTCCACTAAAATGGAAGTTTTTCCTGTCATAC
TTTGTTAAGAAGGGTGAGAACAGAGTACCTACATTTTGAATGGAAGGATTGGAGCTACGGGGGTGGGGGT
GGGGTGGGATTAGATAAATGCCTGCTCTTTACTGAAGGCTCTTTACTATTGCTTTATGATAATGTTTCAT
AGTTGGATATCATAATTTAAACAAGCAAAACCAAATTAAGGGCCAGCTCATTCCTCCCACTCATGATCTA
TAGATCTATAGATCTCTCGTGGGATCATTGTTTTTCTCTTGATTCCCACTTTGTGGTTCTAAGTACTGTG
GTTTCCAAATGTGTCAGTTTCATAGCCTGAAGAACGAGATCAGCAGCCTCTGTTCCACATACACTTCATT
CTCAGTATTGTTTTGCCAAGTTCTAATTCCATCAGAAGCTGGTCGAGATCCGGAACCCTTAATATAACTT
CGTATAATGTATGCTATACGAAGTTATTAGGTCCCTCGAAGAGGTTCACTAGGATCCGGTACCCAGCTTT
TGTTCCCTTTAGTGAGGGTTAATTGCGCGCTTGGCGTAATCATGGTCATAGCTGTTTCCTGTGTGAAATT
GTTATCCGCTCACAATTCCACACAACATACGAGCCGGAAGCATAAAGTGTAAAGCCTGGGGTGCCTAATG
AGTGAGCTAACTCACATTAATTGCGTTGCGCTCACTGCCCGCTTTCCAGTCGGGAAACCTGTCGTGCCAG
CTGCATTAATGAATCGGCCAACGCGCGGGGAGAGGCGGTTTGCGTATTGGGCGCTCTTCCGCTTCCTCGC
TCACTGACTCGCTGCGCTCGGTCGTTCGGCTGCGGCGAGCGGTATCAGCTCACTCAAAGGCGGTAATACG
GTTATCCACAGAATCAGGGGATAACGCAGGAAAGAACATGTGAGCAAAAGGCCAGCAAAAGGCCAGGAAC
CGTAAAAAGGCCGCGTTGCTGGCGTTTTTCCATAGGCTCCGCCCCCCTGACGAGCATCACAAAAATCGAC
GCTCAAGTCAGAGGTGGCGAAACCCGACAGGACTATAAAGATACCAGGCGTTTCCCCCTGGAAGCTCCCT
CGTGCGCTCTCCTGTTCCGACCCTGCCGCTTACCGGATACCTGTCCGCCTTTCTCCCTTCGGGAAGCGTG
GCGCTTTCTCATAGCTCACGCTGTAGGTATCTCAGTTCGGTGTAGGTCGTTCGCTCCAAGCTGGGCTGTG
TGCACGAACCCCCCGTTCAGCCCGACCGCTGCGCCTTATCCGGTAACTATCGTCTTGAGTCCAACCCGGT
AAGACACGACTTATCGCCACTGGCAGCAGCCACTGGTAACAGGATTAGCAGAGCGAGGTATGTAGGCGGT
GCTACAGAGTTCTTGAAGTGGTGGCCTAACTACGGCTACACTAGAAGGACAGTATTTGGTATCTGCGCTC
TGCTGAAGCCAGTTACCTTCGGAAAAAGAGTTGGTAGCTCTTGATCCGGCAAACAAACCACCGCTGGTAG
CGGTGGTTTTTTTGTTTGCAAGCAGCAGATTACGCGCAGAAAAAAAGGATCTCAAGAAGATCCTTTGATC
TTTTCTACGGGGTCTGACGCTCAGTGGAACGAAAACTCACGTTAAGGGATTTTGGTCATGAGATTATCAA
AAAGGATCTTCACCTAGATCCTTTTAAATTAAAAATGAAGTTTTAAATCAATCTAAAGTATATATGAGTA
AACTTGGTCTGACAGTTACCAATGCTTAATCAGTGAGGCACCTATCTCAGCGATCTGTCTATTTCGTTCA
TCCATAGTTGCCTGACTCCCCGTCGTGTAGATAACTACGATACGGGAGGGCTTACCATCTGGCCCCAGTG
CTGCAATGATACCGCGAGACCCACGCTCACCGGCTCCAGATTTATCAGCAATAAACCAGCCAGCCGGAAG
GGCCGAGCGCAGAAGTGGTCCTGCAACTTTATCCGCCTCCATCCAGTCTATTAATTGTTGCCGGGAAGCT
AGAGTAAGTAGTTCGCCAGTTAATAGTTTGCGCAACGTTGTTGCCATTGCTACAGGCATCGTGGTGTCAC
GCTCGTCGTTTGGTATGGCTTCATTCAGCTCCGGTTCCCAACGATCAAGGCGAGTTACATGATCCCCCAT
GTTGTGCAAAAAAGCGGTTAGCTCCTTCGGTCCTCCGATCGTTGTCAGAAGTAAGTTGGCCGCAGTGTTA
TCACTCATGGTTATGGCAGCACTGCATAATTCTCTTACTGTCATGCCATCCGTAAGATGCTTTTCTGTGA
CTGGTGAGTACTCAACCAAGTCATTCTGAGAATAGTGTATGCGGCGACCGAGTTGCTCTTGCCCGGCGTC
AATACGGGATAATACCGCGCCACATAGCAGAACTTTAAAAGTGCTCATCATTGGAAAACGTTCTTCGGGG
CGAAAACTCTCAAGGATCTTACCGCTGTTGAGATCCAGTTCGATGTAACCCACTCGTGCACCCAACTGAT
CTTCAGCATCTTTTACTTTCACCAGCGTTTCTGGGTGAGCAAAAACAGGAAGGCAAAATGCCGCAAAAAA
GGGAATAAGGGCGACACGGAAATGTTGAATACTCATACTCTTCCTTTTTCAATATTATTGAAGCATTTAT
CAGGGTTATTGTCTCATGAGCGGATACATATTTGAATGTATTTAGAAAAATAAACAAATAGGGGTTCCGC
GCACATTTCCCCGAAAAGTGCCAC
Features (pLannotate 1.2.2; 20 found; start..end, strand, type, name):
      4..432     +  rep_origin     f1 ori (sequence partly withheld): f1 bacteriophage origin of replication; arrow indicates direction of (+) strand synthesis
    463..618     -  CDS            lacZα (fragment): LacZα fragment of β-galactosidase; lacZ fragment
    626..644     +  promoter       T7 promoter: promoter for bacteriophage T7 RNA polymerase
    680..721     +  CDS            S-Tag (fragment): affinity and epitope tag derived from pancreatic ribonuclease A
    734..799     +  CDS            3xFLAG: three tandem FLAG® epitope tags, followed by an enterokinase cleavage site
    824..908     +  CDS            large T antigen (fragment): large T antigen from SV40 (simian virus 40)
    931..1052    +  polyA_signal   SV40 poly(A) signal: SV40 polyadenylation signal
   1083..1116    -  protein_bind   loxP: Cre-mediated recombination occurs in the 8-bp core sequence (GCATACAT). Cre recombinase
   1177..1676    +  promoter       PGK promoter: mouse phosphoglycerate kinase 1 promoter
   1722..2141    +  CDS            bsr: BSR_BACCE - Experimental evidence at protein level: Swiss-Prot protein existence level 1. Catalyzes the deamination of the cytosine moiety of the antibiotics blasticidin S, cytomycin and acetylblasticidin S. From Bacillus cereus.
   2228..2680    +  polyA_signal   PGK poly(A) signal: mouse phosphoglycerate kinase 1 polyadenylation signal
   2707..2740    -  protein_bind   loxP: Cre-mediated recombination occurs in the 8-bp core sequence (GCATACAT). Cre recombinase
   2789..2807    -  promoter       T3 promoter: promoter for bacteriophage T3 RNA polymerase
   2852..2868    -  protein_bind   lac operator: The lac repressor binds to the lac operator to inhibit transcription in E. coli. This inhibition can be relieved by adding lactose or isopropyl-β-D-thiogalactopyranoside (IPTG). lac repressor encoded by lacI
   2876..2906    -  promoter       lac promoter: promoter for the E. coli lac operon
   2921..2942    -  protein_bind   CAP binding site: CAP binding activates transcription in the presence of cAMP. E. coli catabolite activator protein
   2955..3047    -  CDS            lacI (fragment): lac repressor; lacI; The lac repressor binds to the lac operator to inhibit transcription in E. coli. This inhibition can be relieved by adding lactose or isopropyl-β-D-thiogalactopyranoside (IPTG).
   3230..3818    -  rep_origin     ori: high-copy-number ColE1/pMB1/pBR322/pUC origin of replication
   3989..4849    -  CDS            AmpR: β-lactamase; bla; confers resistance to ampicillin, carbenicillin, and related antibiotics
   4850..4954    -  promoter       AmpR promoter: bla
