[The description below was written by a language model from this plasmid's Addgene catalogue record and pLannotate feature annotations shown in this document.]
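Description:
pMK285 (Stag-3FLAG-Bsr) is a 4,977 bp template plasmid built on pBluescript KS(-). It supplies a cassette for making donor vectors that add a C-terminal S-tag–3xFLAG epitope to endogenous genes by CRISPR/Cas9-assisted homology-directed repair. It is maintained in E. coli as a high-copy plasmid through the ColE1/pUC-type origin and selected with ampicillin (AmpR under its own bla promoter). The backbone also keeps the usual pBluescript elements: an f1 origin, the lac promoter/operator region with a disrupted lacZα fragment, and flanking T7 and T3 promoters.

The roughly 2.1 kb insert sits between two intact BamHI sites, so it can be excised as a unit and placed between homology arms for a chosen locus. It begins with the S-tag and 3xFLAG coding sequences, which have no promoter of their own and are meant to be fused in frame to the end of the target gene's coding sequence. An SV40 polyadenylation signal follows. The short "large T antigen" fragment annotated just before it is probably SV40-derived sequence accompanying that terminator rather than a functional element.

Downstream lies an independent selection unit in which the mouse PGK promoter drives the Bacillus cereus bsr blasticidin S deaminase gene, ending in a PGK poly(A) signal. This allows blasticidin selection of edited cells. Two loxP sites in the same orientation flank the marker, so Cre recombinase could in principle remove it after clones are isolated. The record lists human, mouse, rat and chicken as species. The plasmid carries no guide RNA, Cas9 or homology arms, which must be supplied separately.
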