Addgene plasmid #72801: pMK285 (Stag-3FLAG-Bsr)
Purpose: C-terminal tagging with Stag-3FLAG using CRIPSR/Cas9
Depositing lab: Masato Kanemaki. Depositing organization: National Institute of Genetics. Publication: Rapid Protein Depletion in Human Cells by Auxin-Inducible Degron Tagging with Short Homology Donors. Natsume T, Kiyomitsu T, Saga Y, Kanemaki MT. Cell Rep. 2016 Apr 5;15(1):210-8. doi: 10.1016/j.celrep.2016.03.001. Epub 2016 Mar 24. PubMed 27052166.
Backbone
  Vector backbone: pBluescript KS(-)
  Backbone size w/o insert (bp): 2871
  Total vector size (bp): 4977
  Vector type: Mammalian Expression, CRISPR
  Selectable markers: Blasticidin
Growth in bacteria
  Bacterial resistance: Ampicillin, 100 μg/mL
  Growth temperature: 37°C
  Growth strain: DH5alpha
  Copy number: High Copy
Gene/Insert
  Gene/Insert name: Stag-3FLAG-Bsr
  Species: H. sapiens (human), M. musculus (mouse), R. norvegicus (rat), G. gallus (chicken)
  Insert size (bp): 2106
  Tag / fusion protein: Stag-3FLAG (C terminal on backbone)
  Cloning method: Restriction Enzyme; 5′ cloning site BamHI (not destroyed); 3′ cloning site BamHI (not destroyed)
  Sequencing primers: 5′ GTAAAACGACGGCCAGT; 3′ GGAAACAGCTATGACCATG
Terms and licenses: Academic/Nonprofit Terms; Industry Terms: Not Available to Industry
Depositor comments: This vector can be used for the construction of donor vectors for tagging with Stag-3FLAG.
How to cite: pMK285 (Stag-3FLAG-Bsr) was a gift from Masato Kanemaki (Addgene plasmid # 72801 ; http://n2t.net/addgene:72801 ; RRID:Addgene_72801)
