>Addgene plasmid #72801 | pMK285 (Stag-3FLAG-Bsr) | addgene partial sequence | sequence record 137802 | mPGK-F 5'-cattctgcacgcttcaaaag-3'
CTGTTCTCCTCTTCCTCATCTCCGGGCCTTTCGACCTGCATCCATCTAGATCTCGAGCAGCTGAAGCTTA
CCGCTAGCATGAAAACATTTAACATTTCTCAACAAGATCTAGAATTAGTAGAAGTAGCGACAGAGAAGAT
TACAATGCTTTATGAGGATAATAAACATCATGTGGGAGCGGCAATTCGTACGAAAACAGGAGAAATCATT
TCGGCAGTACATATTGAAGCGTATATAGGACGAGTAACTGTTTGTGCAGAAGCCATTGCGATTGGTAGTG
CAGTTTCGAATGGACAAAAGGATTTTGACACGATTGTAGCTGTTAGACACCCTTATTCTGACGAAGTAGA
TAGAAGTATTCGAGTGGTAAGTCCTTGTGGTATGTGTAGGGAGTTGATTTCAGACTATGCACCAGATTGT
TTTGTGTTAATAGAAATGAATGGCAAGTTAGTCAAAACTACGATTGAAGAACTCATTCCACTCAAATATA
CCCGAAATTAAGCTAGCCGCCCGCCCCACGACCCGCAGCGCCCGACCGAAAGGAGCGCACGACCCCATGC
ATCGATGATATCAGATCCCCGGGATGCAGAAATTGATGATCTATTAAACAATAAAGATGTCCACTAAAAT
GGAAGTTTTTCCTGTCATACTTTGTTAAGAAGGGTGAGAACAGAGTACCTACATTTTGAATGGAAGGATT
GGAGCTACGGGGGTGGGGGTGGGGTGGGATT
