>Addgene plasmid #72801 | pMK285 (Stag-3FLAG-Bsr) | addgene partial sequence | sequence record 138742 | MSCV_C_rev2 5'-ggccagaggccacttgtgtagcgcc-3'
GGGGCTGCTAAAGCGCATGCTCCAGACTGCCTTGGGAAAAGCGCCTCCCCTACCCGGTAGAATTTCGAGG
TCGAGATCCTAAGCTTGGCTGGACGTAAACTCCTCTTCAGACCTAATAACTTCGTATAGCATACATTATA
CGAAGTTATATTAAGGGTTATTGAATATGATCGACGCGTTAAGATACATTGATGAGTTTGGACAAACCAC
AACTAGAATGCAGTGAAAAAAATGCTTTATTTGTGAAATTTGTGATGCTATTGCTTTATTTGTAACCATT
ATAAGCTGCAATAAACAAGTTAACAACAACAATTGCATTCATTTTATGTTTCAGGTTCAGGGGGAGGTGT
GGGAGGTTTTTTAAAGCAAGTAAAACCTCTACAAATGTGGTATGGCTGATTATGATCAGTTATCTAGATT
ACTTGTACACTACTTGTCATCGTCATCCTTGTAGTCGATGTCATGATCTTTATAATCACCGTCATGGTCT
TTGTAGTCAGCCCGGGATCGGCTGTCCATGTGCTGGCGTTCGAATTTTGCAGCGGCGGTTTCCTTGGCGC
CTGCACCGGATCCGAGCTCCAATTCGCCCTATAGTGAGTCGTATTACGCGCGCTCACTGGCCGTCGTTTT
ACAACGTCGTGACTGGGAAAACCCTGGCGTTACCCAACTTAATCGCCTTGCAGCACATCCCCCTTTCGCC
AGCTGGCGTAATAGCGAAGAGGCCCGCACCGATCGCCCTTCCCAACAGTTGCGCAGCCTGAATGGCGAAT
GGAAATTGTAAGCGTTAATATTTTGTTAAAATTCGCGTTAAATTTTTGTTAAATCAGCTCATTTTTTAAC
CAATAGGCCGAAATCGGCAAAATCCCTTATAAATCAAAAGAATAGACCGAGATAGGGT
[37 nt withheld, positions 899-935]
AAAGAACGTGGACTCCAACGTCAAAGG
[49 nt withheld, positions 963-1011]
TAATCAAGTTTTT
